>Addgene plasmid #193947 | GreenT-EC - pRSET | addgene full sequence | sequence record 382348 | Addgene NGS Result
GACCTACACCGAACTGAGATACCTACAGCGTGAGCTATGAGAAAGCGCCACGCTTCCCGAAGGGAGAAAG
GCGGACAGGTATCCGGTAAGCGGCAGGGTCGGAACAGGAGAGCGCACGAGGGAGCTTCCAGGGGGAAACG
CCTGGTATCTTTATAGTCCTGTCGGGTTTCGCCACCTCTGACTTGAGCGTCGATTTTTGTGATGCTCGTC
AGGGGGGCGGAGCCTATGGAAAAACGCCAGCAACGCGGCCTTTTTACGGTTCCTGGCCTTTTGCTGGCCT
TTTGCTCACATGTTCTTTCCTGCGTTATCCCCTGATTCTGTGGATAACCGTATTACCGCCTTTGAGTGAG
CTGATACCGCTCGCCGCAGCCGAACGACCGAGCGCAGCGAGTCAGTGAGCGAGGAAGCGGAAGAGCGCCC
AATACGCAAACCGCCTCTCCCCGCGCGTTGGCCGATTCATTAATGCAGGATCTCGATCCCGCGAAATTAA
TACGACTCACTATAGGGAGACCACAACGGTTTCCCTCTAGAAATAATTTTGTTTAACTTTAAGAAGGAGA
TATACATATGCGGGGTTCTCATCATCATCATCATCACCATCACCATCACCGCGGTATGGCTAGCATGACT
GGTGGACAGCAAATGGGTCGGGATCTGTACGACGATGACGATAAGGATCCGGCCACCATGGTCTCCAAGG
GGGAGGAGGACAACATGGGGAGCCTGCCAGCTACCCACGAGCTGCATATCTTTGGATCTATTAACGGGGT
GGATTTCGACATGGTTGGACAAGGTAGCGGGAATCCTAATGATGGGTATGAAGAGCTTAACCTTAAAAGC
ACTAAGGGCGATCTGCAATTTTCACCTTGGATTCTCGTCCCCCACATTGGGTATGGGTTCCATCAATATC
TCCCTTACCCGGATGGAATGTCTCCCTTCCAAGCGGCTATGGTAGATGGTAGTGGTTACCAAGTTCACAG
GACTATGCAATTCGAAGACGGCGCCTCATTGACTGTGAACTACCGATACACTTACGAAGGATCTCACATA
AAAGGTGAAGCGCAGGTGAAGGGCACGGGATTTCCAGCAGATGGGCCGGTAATGACTAACTCACTTACTG
CGGCAGACTTGGGGTGGGATTCAGAAGAGGAACTTTCCGAATGTTTTAGAATTTTTGATTTTGACGGTAA
CGACGGATTCATTGACCGCGAAGAGTTCGGTGACATAATCAGATTGACTGGGGAGCAACTTACGGATGAG
GACGTAGACGAAATTTTTGGCGACTCAGATACGGATAAGAATGGCCGGATCGACTTTGATGAATTTCTGA
AAATGGTCGAAAATGTTCAGCTCACGGACAACCGAACAACGAAAAAGACCTATCCAAATGACAAGACAAT
TATCTCAACTTTGAAATGGAGCTACACCACGGACAACGGCAAGAGGTATCGGTCCACCGCTATCACTACT
TATACATTTGCTAAACCCATGGCGGCTAACTACCTCAAGAATCAACCTATGTACGTGTTTCGCAAGACTG
AGCTTAAACATAGCAAAACCGAATTGAATTTCAAGGAGTGGCAGAAGGCGTTTACGGACGTAATGGGGAT
GGATGAGCTTTATAAGTGATAATAGGAATTCCTATAGTGTCACCTAAATGATCCGGCTGCTAACAAAGCC
CGAAAGGAAGCTGAGTTGGCTGCTGCCACCGCTGAGCAATAACTAGCATAACCCCTTGGGGCCTCTAAAC
GGGTCTTGAGGGGTTTTTTGCTGAAAGGAGGAACTATATCCGGATCTGGCGTAATAGCGAAGAGGCCCGC
ACCGATCGCCCTTCCCAACAGTTGCGCAGCCTGAATGGCGAATGGG
[124 nt withheld, positions 1867-1990]
C
[91 nt withheld, positions 1992-2082]
A
[49 nt withheld, positions 2084-2132]
CCTTTGACGTTGGAGTCCACGTTCTTT
[37 nt withheld, positions 2160-2196]
ACCCTATCTCGGTCTATTCTTTTGATTTATAAGGGATTTTGCCGATTTCGGCCTATTGGTTAAAAAATGA
GCTGATTTAACAAAAATTTAACGCGAATTTTAACAAAATATTAACGCTTACAATTTAGGTGGCACTTTTC
GGGGAAATGTGCGCGGAACCCCTATTTGTTTATTTTTCTAAATACATTCAAATATGTATCCGCTCATGAG
ACAATAACCCTGATAAATGCTTCAATAATATTGAAAAAGGAAGAGTATGAGTATTCAACATTTCCGTGTC
GCCCTTATTCCCTTTTTTGCGGCATTTTGCCTTCCTGTTTTTGCTCACCCAGAAACGCTGGTGAAAGTAA
AAGATGCTGAAGATCAGTTGGGTGCACGAGTGGGTTACATCGAACTGGATCTCAACAGCGGTAAGATCCT
TGAGAGTTTTCGCCCCGAAGAACGTTTTCCAATGATGAGCACTTTTAAAGTTCTGCTATGTGGCGCGGTA
TTATCCCGTATTGACGCCGGGCAAGAGCAACTCGGTCGCCGCATACACTATTCTCAGAATGACTTGGTTG
AGTACTCACCAGTCACAGAAAAGCATCTTACGGATGGCATGACAGTAAGAGAATTATGCAGTGCTGCCAT
AACCATGAGTGATAACACTGCGGCCAACTTACTTCTGACAACGATCGGAGGACCGAAGGAGCTAACCGCT
TTTTTGCACAACATGGGGGATCATGTAACTCGCCTTGATCGTTGGGAACCGGAGCTGAATGAAGCCATAC
CAAACGACGAGCGTGACACCACGATGCCTGTAGCAATGGCAACAACGTTGCGCAAACTATTAACTGGCGA
ACTACTTACTCTAGCTTCCCGGCAACAATTAATAGACTGGATGGAGGCGGATAAAGTTGCAGGACCACTT
CTGCGCTCGGCCCTTCCGGCTGGCTGGTTTATTGCTGATAAATCTGGAGCCGGTGAGCGTGGGTCTCGCG
GTATCATTGCAGCACTGGGGCCAGATGGTAAGCCCTCCCGTATCGTAGTTATCTACACGACGGGGAGTCA
GGCAACTATGGATGAACGAAATAGACAGATCGCTGAGATAGGTGCCTCACTGATTAAGCATTGGTAACTG
TCAGACCAAGTTTACTCATATATACTTTAGATTGATTTAAAACTTCATTTTTAATTTAAAAGGATCTAGG
TGAAGATCCTTTTTGATAATCTCATGACCAAAATCCCTTAACGTGAGTTTTCGTTCCACTGAGCGTCAGA
CCCCGTAGAAAAGATCAAAGGATCTTCTTGAGATCCTTTTTTTCTGCGCGTAATCTGCTGCTTGCAAACA
AAAAAACCACCGCTACCAGCGGTGGTTTGTTTGCCGGATCAAGAGCTACCAACTCTTTTTCCGAAGGTAA
CTGGCTTCAGCAGAGCGCAGATACCAAATACTGTTCTTCTAGTGTAGCCGTAGTTAGGCCACCACTTCAA
GAACTCTGTAGCACCGCCTACATACCTCGCTCTGCTAATCCTGTTACCAGTGGCTGCTGCCAGTGGCGAT
AAGTCGTGTCTTACCGGGTTGGACTCAAGACGATAGTTACCGGATAAGGCGCAGCGGTCGGGCTGAACGG
GGGGTTCGTGCACACAGCCCACCTTGGAGCGAAC
Features (pLannotate 1.2.2; 17 found; start..end, strand, type, name):
    415..468     +  CDS            lacI (fragment): lac repressor; lacI; The lac repressor binds to the lac operator to inhibit transcription in E. coli. This inhibition can be relieved by adding lactose or isopropyl-β-D-thiogalactopyranoside (IPTG).
    488..506     +  promoter       T7 promoter: promoter for bacteriophage T7 RNA polymerase
    538..560     +  RBS            RBS: efficient ribosome binding site from bacteriophage T7 gene 10 (Olins and Rangwala, 1989)
    586..610     +  CDS            10xHis (fragment): 10xHis affinity tag
    616..648     +  CDS            T7 tag (gene 10 leader): leader peptide from bacteriophage T7 gene 10 promotes efficient translation in E. coli
    652..675     +  CDS            Xpress™ tag: Xpress™ epitope tag, including an enterokinase recognition and cleavage site
    688..1128    +  CDS            mNeonGreen (fragment): mNeonGreen is a basic (constitutively fluorescent) green/yellow fluorescent protein published in 2013, derived from Branchiostoma lanceolatum. It is reported to be a very rapidly-maturing monomer with moderate acid sensitivity.
   1141..1350    +  CDS            TNNC2 (fragment): TNNC2_PIG - Experimental evidence at protein level: Swiss-Prot protein existence level 1. Troponin is the central regulatory protein of striated muscle contraction. Tn consists of three components: Tn-I which is the inhibitor of actomyosin ATPase, Tn-T which contains the binding site for tropomyosin and Tn-C. The binding of calcium to Tn-C abolishes the inhibitory action of Tn on actin filaments. From Sus scrofa (Pig).
   1369..1626    +  CDS            mNeonGreen (fragment): mNeonGreen is a basic (constitutively fluorescent) green/yellow fluorescent protein published in 2013, derived from Branchiostoma lanceolatum. It is reported to be a very rapidly-maturing monomer with moderate acid sensitivity.
   1642..1659    -  promoter       SP6 promoter (fragment): promoter for bacteriophage SP6 RNA polymerase
   1666..1715    +  CDS            SET1 (fragment): solubility-enhancement tag derived from T7 phage gene 10B
   1723..1770    +  terminator     T7 terminator: transcription terminator for bacteriophage T7 RNA polymerase
   1796..1862    +  CDS            lacZα (fragment): LacZα fragment of β-galactosidase; lacZ fragment
   1867..2295    +  rep_origin     f1 ori (sequence partly withheld): f1 bacteriophage origin of replication; arrow indicates direction of (+) strand synthesis
   2348..2452    +  promoter       AmpR promoter: bla
   2453..3313    +  CDS            AmpR: β-lactamase; bla; confers resistance to ampicillin, carbenicillin, and related antibiotics
   3484..232     +  rep_origin     ori (across the origin): high-copy-number ColE1/pMB1/pBR322/pUC origin of replication
