[The description below was written by a language model from this plasmid's Addgene catalogue record and pLannotate feature annotations shown in this document.]
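Description:
GreenT-EC - pRSET is a bacterial expression plasmid built on the pRSET-B backbone for producing GreenT-EC, a low-affinity, genetically encoded calcium indicator, as recombinant protein in E. coli. The plasmid is about 3.8 kb and is maintained at high copy from a ColE1/pUC-type origin. Selection is by ampicillin through the bla (AmpR) gene and its own promoter. An f1 phage origin is also present, which allows single-stranded DNA production.

Expression is driven by a bacteriophage T7 promoter followed by the T7 gene 10 ribosome binding site and ends at a T7 terminator, so the construct needs a host that supplies T7 RNA polymerase. The open reading frame starts with the standard pRSET N-terminal leader: a polyhistidine tag for metal-affinity purification, the T7 gene 10 leader peptide, and the Xpress epitope with its enterokinase cleavage site. The roughly 1.06 kb sensor insert follows. It is annotated as two mNeonGreen fragments flanking a troponin C-derived segment, meaning a calcium-binding domain sits within the green fluorescent protein. The annotation tool matched this domain to pig TNNC2, whereas the catalogue lists the source species as Branchiostoma lanceolatum (mNeonGreen) and Opsanus tau (toadfish), so the troponin C portion is presumably of toadfish origin. Several short hits (lacI, lacZα, SP6 promoter and SET1 fragments) look like backbone remnants or partial matches rather than functional elements.

The associated publication concerns fluorescent sensors for imaging interstitial calcium. The bacterial expression format and His tag suit purification of the sensor protein, though the record does not specify particular downstream applications.
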