Addgene plasmid #193947: GreenT-EC - pRSET
Purpose: Bacterial expression vector for a low-affinity calcium indicator
Depositing lab: Oliver Griesbeck. Depositing organization: Max Planck Institute for Biological Intelligence. Publication: Fluorescent sensors for imaging of interstitial calcium. Valiente-Gabioud AA, Garteizgogeascoa Suner I, Idziak A, Fabritius A, Basquin J, Angibaud J, Nagerl UV, Singh SP, Griesbeck O. Nat Commun. 2023 Oct 5;14(1):6220. doi: 10.1038/s41467-023-41928-w. PubMed 37798285.
Backbone
  Vector backbone: pRSET-B
  Backbone size w/o insert (bp): 2901
  Vector type: Bacterial Expression
Growth in bacteria
  Bacterial resistance: Ampicillin, 100 μg/mL
  Growth temperature: 37°C
  Growth strain: DH5alpha
  Copy number: High Copy
Gene/Insert
  Gene/Insert name: GreenT-EC
  Species: Branchiostoma lanceolatum / Opsanus tau
  Insert size (bp): 1059
  Tag / fusion protein: His-Tag (N terminal on insert)
  Cloning method: Ligation Independent Cloning
  Sequencing primers: 5′ TAATACGACTCACTATAG; 3′ GCTTCCTTTCGGGCTTTGTTAGCAGCCGGATC
Terms and licenses: Academic/Nonprofit Terms; Industry Terms: Not Available to Industry
How to cite: GreenT-EC - pRSET was a gift from Oliver Griesbeck (Addgene plasmid # 193947 ; http://n2t.net/addgene:193947 ; RRID:Addgene_193947)
